Addgene plasmid #8946: pBS/U6 moesin siRNA
Depositing lab: Philip Hinds. Depositing organization: Tufts Medical Center. Publication: Increased ezrin expression and activation by CDK5 coincident with acquisition of the senescent phenotype. Yang HS, Hinds PW. Mol Cell. 2003 May . 11(5):1163-76. 10.1016/S1097-2765(03)00135-7 PubMed 12769842.
Backbone
  Vector backbone: pBS/U6
  Backbone size w/o insert (bp): 3300
  Vector type: Mammalian Expression
Growth in bacteria
  Bacterial resistance: Ampicillin, 100 μg/mL
  Growth temperature: 37°C
  Growth strain: DH5alpha
  Copy number: High Copy
Gene/Insert
  Gene/Insert name: moesin siRNA (alt name: moesin)
  Species: H. sapiens (human)
  Insert size (bp): 50
  Entrez Gene: MSN (a.k.a. HEL70, IMD50)
  Cloning method: Restriction Enzyme; 5′ cloning site ApaI (destroyed during cloning); 3′ cloning site EcoRI (not destroyed)
  Sequencing primers: 5′ M13R
Terms and licenses: Academic/Nonprofit Terms; Industry Terms: Not Available to Industry
Depositor comments: siRNA targeting moesin. Sense strand of the hairpin identical to a 22 nucleotide region in the target gene (moesin [502-522]).
How to cite: pBS/U6 moesin siRNA was a gift from Philip Hinds (Addgene plasmid # 8946 ; http://n2t.net/addgene:8946 ; RRID:Addgene_8946)
