[The description below was written by a language model from this plasmid's Addgene catalogue record.]
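Description:
pBS/U6 moesin siRNA is a small mammalian RNA-interference plasmid built on the pBS/U6 backbone (about 3.3 kb without insert), a pBluescript-derived vector carrying a U6 promoter as its name indicates. It is propagated in E. coli as a high-copy plasmid under ampicillin selection. The record lists no mammalian selection marker or reporter, and no feature table is provided, so details of the backbone beyond its name and resistance cannot be confirmed here.

The payload is a roughly 50 bp synthetic insert encoding a short hairpin RNA directed against human moesin (MSN), a member of the ezrin/radixin/moesin family of membrane–cytoskeleton linker proteins. According to the depositor, the sense strand of the hairpin is identical to a 22-nucleotide stretch of the moesin target, given as positions 502–522 (a span that would count 21 nucleotides as written). The insert was cloned between ApaI and EcoRI sites, with the ApaI site destroyed in the process and the EcoRI site retained. In vectors of this type, the U6 promoter recruits RNA polymerase III to produce a short, defined transcript that folds back on itself. The cellular RNAi machinery processes this hairpin into an siRNA that guides degradation of the matching mRNA.

The plasmid is intended for delivery into mammalian cells to knock down endogenous moesin. The associated publication concerns ezrin expression and its activation by CDK5 during acquisition of the senescent phenotype, which suggests the construct was used to examine the contribution of this related family member in that setting, although the record does not spell out its exact experimental role.
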