>Addgene plasmid #8946 | pBS/U6 moesin siRNA | addgene partial sequence | sequence record 17483 | 8946 with M13R
GCCGCATTACCCCTCACTAAAGGGAACAAAAGCTGGAGCTCCACCGCGGTGGCGGCCGCTCTAGAACTAG
TGGATCCCCCGGGCTGCAGGAATTCAAAAAGGGAGGAGCGGATCCAGGTGTAAGCTTACACCTGGATCCG
CTCCTCCCAAACAAGGCTTTTCTCCAAGGGATATTTATAGTCTCAAAACACACAATTACTTTACAGTTAG
GGTGAGTTTCCTTTTGTGCTGTTTTTTAAAATAATAATTTAGTATTTGTATCTCTTATAGAAATCCAAGC
CTATCATGTAAAATGTAGCTAGTATTAAAAAGAACAGATTATCTGTCTTTTATCGCACATTAAGCCTCTA
TAGTTACTAGGAAATATTATATGCAAATTAACCGGGGCAGGGGAGTAGCCGAGCTTCTCCCACAAGTCTG
TGCGAGGGGGCCGGCGCGGGCCTAGAGATGGCGGCGTCGGATCCACTAGTTCTAGAGCGGGTACCCAATT
CGCCCTATAGTGAGTCGTATTACGCGCGCTCACTGGCCGTCGTTTTACAACGTCGTGACTGGGAAAACCC
TGGCGTTACCCAACTTAATCGCCTTGCAGCACATCCCCCTTTCGCCAGCTGGCGTAATAGCGAAGAGGCC
CGCACCGATCGCCCTTCCCAACAGTTGCGCAGCCTGAATGGCGAATGGGACGCGCCCTGTAGCGGCCCNT
TAAGCGCGGCGGNTCTTGNTGGTTACNCGCAGCGTGACCGCTACACTTGCCAGCGCCCTAGCGCCCGCTC
CTTTC
